Addgene plasmid #250061: pGEX-sigma-14-3-3
Purpose: Bacterial expression of sigma 14-3-3
Depositing lab: Mark Bedford. Depositing organization: University of Texas MD Anderson Cancer Center. Publication: PRMT5 C-terminal Phosphorylation Modulates a 14-3-3/PDZ Interaction Switch. Espejo AB, Gao G, Black K, Gayatri S, Veland N, Kim J, Chen T, Sudol M, Walker C, Bedford MT. J Biol Chem. 2017 Feb 10;292(6):2255-2265. doi: 10.1074/jbc.M116.760330. Epub 2016 Dec 28. PubMed 28031468.
Backbone
  Vector backbone: pGEX-4T-1
  Backbone size w/o insert (bp): 4900
  Vector type: Bacterial Expression
Growth in bacteria
  Bacterial resistance: Ampicillin, 100 μg/mL
  Growth temperature: 37°C
  Growth strain: DH5alpha
  Copy number: High Copy
Gene/Insert
  Gene/Insert name: Sigma
  Species: H. sapiens (human)
  Insert size (bp): 756
  Mutation: None
  Entrez Gene: SFN (a.k.a. YWHAS)
  Cloning method: Restriction Enzyme; 5′ cloning site Unknown (unknown if destroyed)
Terms and licenses: Academic/Nonprofit Terms; Industry Terms: Not Available to Industry
Depositor comments: NCBI identifier: NP_006133
How to cite: pGEX-sigma-14-3-3 was a gift from Mark Bedford (Addgene plasmid # 250061 ; http://n2t.net/addgene:250061 ; RRID:Addgene_250061)
