[The description below was written by a language model from this plasmid's Addgene catalogue record and pLannotate feature annotations shown in this document.]
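Description:
pGEX-sigma-14-3-3 is a bacterial expression plasmid built on the pGEX-4T-1 backbone for producing human 14-3-3 sigma (gene SFN, also called YWHAS or stratifin) in E. coli as a glutathione S-transferase fusion. The sequenced plasmid is about 5.7 kb. It replicates from a ColE1/pMB1-type origin recorded as high copy, and it is selected with ampicillin through the β-lactamase (AmpR) gene and its own promoter. The annotation also picks up short fragments of bom, rop, an RSF-type origin and an E. coli yciV sequence. These are partial matches to backbone remnants, not functional modules.

The expression cassette consists of the strong hybrid tac promoter followed by a lac operator, then the Schistosoma japonicum GST coding sequence, and a short linker leading into the SFN open reading frame on the same strand. The insert is wild type, with no mutations noted. The plasmid carries its own lacI gene with its promoter, so the lac repressor keeps the tac promoter off until an inducer such as IPTG is added. A lac promoter/operator and lacZα segment downstream of lacI is also annotated as part of the backbone. In the pGEX-4T series the GST–insert linker normally encodes a thrombin cleavage site, although that site is not annotated in this feature table, and the cloning sites used are recorded as unknown.

The GST tag allows purification on glutathione resin and supports pull-down or binding assays. This fits the associated study of phosphorylation-dependent interactions between 14-3-3 proteins and the PRMT5 C-terminus.
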