Features (pLannotate 1.2.2; 18 found; start..end, strand, type, name):
      1..124     +  rep_origin     RSF ori (fragment): Plasmids containing the RSF 1030 origin of replication can be propagated in E. coli cells that contain additional plasmids with compatible origins.
    129..180     -  misc_feature   bom (fragment): basis of mobility region from pBR322
    187..264     +  promoter       lacI promoter: lacI
    265..1347    +  CDS            lacI: lac repressor; lacI; The lac repressor binds to the lac operator to inhibit transcription in E. coli. This inhibition can be relieved by adding lactose or isopropyl-β-D-thiogalactopyranoside (IPTG).
   1360..1381    +  protein_bind   CAP binding site: CAP binding activates transcription in the presence of cAMP. E. coli catabolite activator protein
   1396..1426    +  promoter       lac promoter: promoter for the E. coli lac operon
   1434..1450    +  protein_bind   lac operator: The lac repressor binds to the lac operator to inhibit transcription in E. coli. This inhibition can be relieved by adding lactose or isopropyl-β-D-thiogalactopyranoside (IPTG). lac repressor encoded by lacI
   1470..1643    +  CDS            lacZα: LacZα fragment of β-galactosidase; lacZ fragment
   1907..2023    -  CDS            yciV (fragment): RNAAM_ECOLI - Also known as trpH From Escherichia coli (strain K12).
   2099..2127    +  promoter       tac promoter: strong E. coli promoter; hybrid between the trp and lac UV5 promoters
   2135..2151    +  protein_bind   lac operator: The lac repressor binds to the lac operator to inhibit transcription in E. coli. This inhibition can be relieved by adding lactose or isopropyl-β-D-thiogalactopyranoside (IPTG). lac repressor encoded by lacI
   2174..2827    +  CDS            GST26_SCHJA: Experimental evidence at protein level: Swiss-Prot protein existence level 1. GST isoenzymes appear to play a central role in the parasite detoxification system. Other functions are also suspected including a role in increasing the solubility of haematin in the parasite gut. From Schistosoma japonicum (Blood fluke).
   2852..3595    +  CDS            SFN (sequence withheld): 1433S_HUMAN - Also known as HME1. Experimental evidence at protein level: Swiss-Prot protein existence level 1. p53-regulated inhibitor of G2/M progression. From Homo sapiens (Human).
   3628..3667    +  CDS            rop (fragment): Rop protein, which maintains plasmids at low copy number; rop
   3769..3809    +  misc_feature   bom (fragment): basis of mobility region from pBR322
   3914..4018    +  promoter       AmpR promoter: bla
   4019..4879    +  CDS            AmpR: β-lactamase; bla; confers resistance to ampicillin, carbenicillin, and related antibiotics
   5050..5638    +  rep_origin     ori: high-copy-number ColE1/pMB1/pBR322/pUC origin of replication
>Addgene plasmid #250061 | pGEX-sigma-14-3-3 | addgene full sequence | sequence record 498072 | Addgene NGS Result
ATGTTCTTTCCTGCGTTATCCCCTGATTCTGTGGATAACCGTATTACCGCCTTTGAGTGAGCTGATACCG
CTCGCCGCAGCCGAACGACCGAGCGCAGCGAGTCAGTGAGCGAGGAAGCGGAAGAGCGCCTGATGCGGTA
TTTTCTCCTTACGCATCTGTGCGGTATTTCACACCGCATAAATTCCGACACCATCGAATGGCGCAAAACC
TTTCGCGGTATGGCATGATAGCGCCCGGAAGAGAGTCAATTCAGGGTGGTGAATGTGAAACCAGTAACGT
TATACGATGTCGCAGAGTATGCCGGTGTCTCTTATCAGACCGTTTCCCGCGTGGTGAACCAGGCCAGCCA
CGTTTCTGCGAAAACGCGGGAAAAAGTGGAAGCGGCGATGGCGGAGCTGAATTACATTCCCAACCGCGTG
GCACAACAACTGGCGGGCAAACAGTCGTTGCTGATTGGCGTTGCCACCTCCAGTCTGGCCCTGCACGCGC
CGTCGCAAATTGTCGCGGCGATTAAATCTCGCGCCGATCAACTGGGTGCCAGCGTGGTGGTGTCGATGGT
AGAACGAAGCGGCGTCGAAGCCTGTAAAGCGGCGGTGCACAATCTTCTCGCGCAACGCGTCAGTGGGCTG
ATCATTAACTATCCGCTGGATGACCAGGATGCCATTGCTGTGGAAGCTGCCTGCACTAATGTTCCGGCGT
TATTTCTTGATGTCTCTGACCAGACACCCATCAACAGTATTATTTTCTCCCATGAAGACGGTACGCGACT
GGGCGTGGAGCATCTGGTCGCATTGGGTCACCAGCAAATCGCGCTGTTAGCGGGCCCATTAAGTTCTGTC
TCGGCGCGTCTGCGTCTGGCTGGCTGGCATAAATATCTCACTCGCAATCAAATTCAGCCGATAGCGGAAC
GGGAAGGCGACTGGAGTGCCATGTCCGGTTTTCAACAAACCATGCAAATGCTGAATGAGGGCATCGTTCC
CACTGCGATGCTGGTTGCCAACGATCAGATGGCGCTGGGCGCAATGCGCGCCATTACCGAGTCCGGGCTG
CGCGTTGGTGCGGATATCTCGGTAGTGGGATACGACGATACCGAAGACAGCTCATGTTATATCCCGCCGT
TAACCACCATCAAACAGGATTTTCGCCTGCTGGGGCAAACCAGCGTGGACCGCTTGCTGCAACTCTCTCA
GGGCCAGGCGGTGAAGGGCAATCAGCTGTTGCCCGTCTCACTGGTGAAAAGAAAAACCACCCTGGCGCCC
AATACGCAAACCGCCTCTCCCCGCGCGTTGGCCGATTCATTAATGCAGCTGGCACGACAGGTTTCCCGAC
TGGAAAGCGGGCAGTGAGCGCAACGCAATTAATGTAAGTTAGCTCACTCATTAGGCACCCCAGGCTTTAC
ACTTTATGCTTCCGGCTCGTATGTTGTGTGGAATTGTGAGCGGATAACAATTTCACACAGGAAACAGCTA
TGACCATGATTACGGATTCACTGGCCGTCGTTTTACAACGTCGTGACTGGGAAAACCCTGGCGTTACCCA
ACTTAATCGCCTTGCAGCACATCCCCCTTTCGCCAGCTGGCGTAATAGCGAAGAGGCCCGCACCGATCGC
CCTTCCCAACAGTTGCGCAGCCTGAATGGCGAATGGCGCTTTGCCTGGTTTCCGGCACCAGAAGCGGTGC
CGGAAAGCTGGCTGGAGTGCGATCTTCCTGAGGCCGATACTGTCGTCGTCCCCTCAAACTGGCAGATGCA
CGGTTACGATGCGCCCATCTACACCAACGTGACCTATCCCATTACGGTCAATCCGCCGTTTGTTCCCACG
GAGAATCCGACGGGTTGTTACTCGCTCACATTTAATGTTGATGAAAGCTGGCTACAGGAAGGCCAGACGC
GAATTATTTTTGATGGCGTTGGAATTAGCTTATCGACTGCACGGTGCACCAATGCTTCTGGCGTCAGGCA
GCCATCGGAAGCTGTGGTATGGCTGTGCAGGTCGTAAATCACTGCATAATTCGTGTCGCTCAAGGCGCAC
TCCCGTTCTGGATAATGTTTTTTGCGCCGACATCATAACGGTTCTGGCAAATATTCTGAAATGAGCTGTT
GACAATTAATCATCGGCTCGTATAATGTGTGGAATTGTGAGCGGATAACAATTTCACACAGGAAACAGTA
TTCATGTCCCCTATACTAGGTTATTGGAAAATTAAGGGCCTTGTGCAACCCACTCGACTTCTTTTGGAAT
ATCTTGAAGAAAAATATGAAGAGCATTTGTATGAGCGCGATGAAGGTGATAAATGGCGAAACAAAAAGTT
TGAATTGGGTTTGGAGTTTCCCAATCTTCCTTATTATATTGATGGTGATGTTAAATTAACACAGTCTATG
GCCATCATACGTTATATAGCTGACAAGCACAACATGTTGGGTGGTTGTCCAAAAGAGCGTGCAGAGATTT
CAATGCTTGAAGGAGCGGTTTTGGATATTAGATACGGTGTTTCGAGAATTGCATATAGTAAAGACTTTGA
AACTCTCAAAGTTGATTTTCTTAGCAAGCTACCTGAAATGCTGAAAATGTTCGAAGATCGTTTATGTCAT
AAAACATATTTAAATGGTGATCATGTAACCCATCCTGACTTCATGTTGTATGACGCTCTTGATGTTGTTT
TATACATGGACCCAATGTGCCTGGATGCGTTCCCAAAATTAGTTTGTTTTAAAAAACGTATTGAAGCTAT
CCCACAAATTGATAAGTACTTGAAATCCAGCAAGTATATAGCATGGCCTTTGCAGGGCTGGCAAGCCACG
TTTGGTGGTGGCGACCATCCTCCAAAATCGGATCTGGTTCCGCGTGGATCC
[744 nt withheld, positions 2852-3595]
CTCGAGCGGCCGCATCGTGACTGACTGACGATCTGCCTCGCGCGTTTCGGTGATGACGGTGAAAACCTCT
GACACATGCAGCTCCCGGAGACGGTCACAGCTTGTCTGTAAGCGGATGCCGGGAGCAGACAAGCCCGTCA
GGGCGCGTCAGCGGGTGTTGGCGGGTGTCGGGGCGCAGCCATGACCCAGTCACGTAGCGATAGCGGAGTG
TATAATTCTTGAAGACGAAAGGGCCTCGTGATACGCCTATTTTTATAGGTTAATGTCATGATAATAATGG
TTTCTTAGACGTCAGGTGGCACTTTTCGGGGAAATGTGCGCGGAACCCCTATTTGTTTATTTTTCTAAAT
ACATTCAAATATGTATCCGCTCATGAGACAATAACCCTGATAAATGCTTCAATAATATTGAAAAAGGAAG
AGTATGAGTATTCAACATTTCCGTGTCGCCCTTATTCCCTTTTTTGCGGCATTTTGCCTTCCTGTTTTTG
CTCACCCAGAAACGCTGGTGAAAGTAAAAGATGCTGAAGATCAGTTGGGTGCACGAGTGGGTTACATCGA
ACTGGATCTCAACAGCGGTAAGATCCTTGAGAGTTTTCGCCCCGAAGAACGTTTTCCAATGATGAGCACT
TTTAAAGTTCTGCTATGTGGCGCGGTATTATCCCGTGTTGACGCCGGGCAAGAGCAACTCGGTCGCCGCA
TACACTATTCTCAGAATGACTTGGTTGAGTACTCACCAGTCACAGAAAAGCATCTTACGGATGGCATGAC
AGTAAGAGAATTATGCAGTGCTGCCATAACCATGAGTGATAACACTGCGGCCAACTTACTTCTGACAACG
ATCGGAGGACCGAAGGAGCTAACCGCTTTTTTGCACAACATGGGGGATCATGTAACTCGCCTTGATCGTT
GGGAACCGGAGCTGAATGAAGCCATACCAAACGACGAGCGTGACACCACGATGCCTGCAGCAATGGCAAC
AACGTTGCGCAAACTATTAACTGGCGAACTACTTACTCTAGCTTCCCGGCAACAATTAATAGACTGGATG
GAGGCGGATAAAGTTGCAGGACCACTTCTGCGCTCGGCCCTTCCGGCTGGCTGGTTTATTGCTGATAAAT
CTGGAGCCGGTGAGCGTGGGTCTCGCGGTATCATTGCAGCACTGGGGCCAGATGGTAAGCCCTCCCGTAT
CGTAGTTATCTACACGACGGGGAGTCAGGCAACTATGGATGAACGAAATAGACAGATCGCTGAGATAGGT
GCCTCACTGATTAAGCATTGGTAACTGTCAGACCAAGTTTACTCATATATACTTTAGATTGATTTAAAAC
TTCATTTTTAATTTAAAAGGATCTAGGTGAAGATCCTTTTTGATAATCTCATGACCAAAATCCCTTAACG
TGAGTTTTCGTTCCACTGAGCGTCAGACCCCGTAGAAAAGATCAAAGGATCTTCTTGAGATCCTTTTTTT
CTGCGCGTAATCTGCTGCTTGCAAACAAAAAAACCACCGCTACCAGCGGTGGTTTGTTTGCCGGATCAAG
AGCTACCAACTCTTTTTCCGAAGGTAACTGGCTTCAGCAGAGCGCAGATACCAAATACTGTCCTTCTAGT
GTAGCCGTAGTTAGGCCACCACTTCAAGAACTCTGTAGCACCGCCTACATACCTCGCTCTGCTAATCCTG
TTACCAGTGGCTGCTGCCAGTGGCGATAAGTCGTGTCTTACCGGGTTGGACTCAAGACGATAGTTACCGG
ATAAGGCGCAGCGGTCGGGCTGAACGGGGGGTTCGTGCACACAGCCCAGCTTGGAGCGAACGACCTACAC
CGAACTGAGATACCTACAGCGTGAGCTATGAGAAAGCGCCACGCTTCCCGAAGGGAGAAAGGCGGACAGG
TATCCGGTAAGCGGCAGGGTCGGAACAGGAGAGCGCACGAGGGAGCTTCCAGGGGGAAACGCCTGGTATC
TTTATAGTCCTGTCGGGTTTCGCCACCTCTGACTTGAGCGTCGATTTTTGTGATGCTCGTCAGGGGGGCG
GAGCCTATGGAAAAACGCCAGCAACGCGGCCTTTTTACGGTTCCTGGCCTTTTGCTGGCCTTTTGCTCAC
